Addgene plasmid #230255: AiP12874 - pAAV-AiE0585m-minBG-SYFP2-WPRE3-BGHpA (Alias: CN2874)
Purpose: AiE0585m is an enhancer sequence, designed to drive AAV-mediated transgene expression in specific populations of brain cells
Depositing lab: Allen Institute for Brain Science & Boaz Levi. Depositing organization: Allen Institute. Publication: A suite of enhancer AAVs and transgenic mouse lines for genetic access to cortical cell types. Ben-Simon Y, Hooper M, Narayan S, Daigle TL, Dwivedi D, Way SW, Oster A, Stafford DA, Mich JK, Taormina MJ, Martinez RA, Opitz-Araya X, Roth JR, Alexander JR, Allen S, Amster A, Arbuckle J, Ayala A, Baker PM, Bakken TE, Barcelli T, Barta S, Bendrick J, Bertagnolli D, Bielstein C, Bishwakarma P, Bowlus J, Boyer G, Brouner K, Casian B, Casper T, Chakka AB, Chakrabarty R, Chance RK, Chavan S, Clark M, Colbert K, Collman F, Daniel S, Departee M, DiValentin P, Donadio N, Dotson N, Egdorf T, Fliss T, Gabitto M, Garcia J, Gary A, Gasperini M, Gloe J, Goldy J, Gore BB, Graybuck L, Greisman N, Haeseleer F, Halterman C, Haradon Z, Hastings SD, Helback O, Ho W, Hockemeyer D, Huang C, Huff S, Hunker A, Johansen N, Jones D, Juneau Z, Kalmbach B, Kannan M, Khem S, Kussick E, Kutsal R, Larsen R, Lee C, Lee AY, Leibly M, Lenz GH, Li S, Liang E, Lusk N, Madigan Z, Malloy J, Malone J, McCue R, Melchor J, Mollenkopf T, Moosman S, Morin E, Newman D, Ng L, Ngo K, Omstead V, Otto S, Oyama A, Pena N, Pham T, Phillips E, Pom CA, Potekhina L, Ransford S, Ray PL, Rette D, Reynoldson C, Rimorin C, Rocha D, Ruiz A, Sanchez REA, Sawyer L, Sedeno-Cortes A, Sevigny JP, Shapovalova N, Shepard N, Shulga L, Sigler AR, Siverts L, Soliman S, Somasundaram S, Staats B, Stewart K, Szelenyi E, Tieu M, Trader C, Tran A, van Velthoven CTJ, Walker M, Wang Y, Weed N, Wirthlin M, Wood T, Wynalda B, Yao Z, Zhou T, Ariza J, Dee N, Reding M, Ronellenfitch K, Mufti S, Sunkin SM, Smith KA, Esposito L, Waters J, Thyagarajan B, Yao S, Lein ES, Zeng H, Levi BP, Ngai J, Ting JT, Tasic B. Cell. 2025 May 16:S0092-8674(25)00513-6. doi: 10.1016/j.cell.2025.05.002. PubMed 40403729.
Backbone
  Vector backbone: pAAV2
  Vector type: AAV
Growth in bacteria
  Bacterial resistance: Ampicillin, 100 μg/mL
  Growth temperature: 37°C
  Growth strain: NEB Stable
  Copy number: High Copy
Gene/Insert
  Gene/Insert name: SYFP2
  Species: Synthetic
  Promoter: minBG
  Cloning method: Gibson Cloning
Terms and licenses: Academic/Nonprofit Terms; Industry Terms: Not Available to Industry
How to cite: AiP12874 - pAAV-AiE0585m-minBG-SYFP2-WPRE3-BGHpA (Alias: CN2874) was a gift from Allen Institute for Brain Science & Boaz Levi (Addgene plasmid # 230255 ; http://n2t.net/addgene:230255 ; RRID:Addgene_230255)
