[The description below was written by a language model from this plasmid's Addgene catalogue record and pLannotate feature annotations shown in this document.]
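Description:
AiP12874 - pAAV-AiE0585m-minBG-SYFP2-WPRE3-BGHpA (alias CN2874) is a 4,591-nt AAV transfer plasmid built on a pAAV2 backbone and intended for packaging a reporter genome into recombinant adeno-associated virus. It is propagated in bacteria through a high-copy ColE1/pUC-type origin and selected with ampicillin via the β-lactamase gene and its native promoter. The backbone also carries an f1 phage origin and short remnants of pBR322 rop and bom sequences. One complete AAV2 inverted terminal repeat is annotated next to the polyadenylation signal, while the other ITR is detected only as two short fragments. The record does not explain this. ITRs flank the expression cassette and supply the cis signals needed for replication and encapsidation of the vector genome.

The payload is an enhancer-driven reporter cassette. According to the catalogue fields, the AiE0585m enhancer sits upstream of the minimal beta-globin promoter (minBG). Neither element is picked up by the automated annotation, but both presumably occupy the unannotated stretch upstream of the coding sequence. A minimal promoter has little activity on its own, so expression depends largely on the enhancer, which was designed to direct AAV-mediated transgene expression to specific populations of brain cells. The record does not say which populations. The cassette drives SYFP2, a rapidly maturing monomeric yellow fluorescent protein derived from Aequorea victoria. It is followed by WPRE3, a shortened woodchuck posttranscriptional regulatory element annotated here as two fragments, which boosts transcript stability and expression. The bovine growth hormone polyadenylation signal ends the cassette. The construct belongs to a collection of enhancer AAVs for genetic access to cortical cell types, and it serves to label and assess enhancer-defined cells by fluorescence.
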