Features (pLannotate 1.2.2; 14 found; start..end, strand, type, name):
     65..92      -  repeat_region  AAV2 ITR (fragment): inverted terminal repeat of adeno-associated virus serotype 2 inverted
    121..148     -  repeat_region  AAV2 ITR (fragment): inverted terminal repeat of adeno-associated virus serotype 2 inverted
    221..809     -  rep_origin     ori: high-copy-number ColE1/pMB1/pBR322/pUC origin of replication
    980..1840    -  CDS            AmpR: β-lactamase; bla; confers resistance to ampicillin, carbenicillin, and related antibiotics
   1841..1945    -  promoter       AmpR promoter: bla
   2040..2075    +  CDS            rop (fragment): Rop protein, which maintains plasmids at low copy number; rop
   2177..2226    +  misc_feature   bom (fragment): basis of mobility region from pBR322
   2227..2682    -  rep_origin     f1 ori (sequence partly withheld): f1 bacteriophage origin of replication; arrow indicates direction of (+) strand synthesis
   2701..2752    +  misc_feature   bom (fragment): basis of mobility region from pBR322
   2757..2897    -  repeat_region  AAV2 ITR: inverted terminal repeat of adeno-associated virus serotype 2 inverted
   3015..3126    -  polyA_signal   bGH poly(A) signal: bovine growth hormone polyadenylation signal
   3143..3223    -  misc_feature   WPRE (fragment): woodchuck hepatitis virus posttranscriptional regulatory element
   3229..3386    -  misc_feature   WPRE (fragment): woodchuck hepatitis virus posttranscriptional regulatory element
   3426..4142    -  CDS            SYFP2: SYFP2 is a basic (constitutively fluorescent) yellow fluorescent protein published in 2006, derived from Aequorea victoria. It is reported to be a very rapidly-maturing monomer with moderate acid sensitivity.
>Addgene plasmid #230255 | AiP12874 - pAAV-AiE0585m-minBG-SYFP2-WPRE3-BGHpA (Alias: CN2874) | addgene full sequence | sequence record 470554 | Addgene NGS Result
TGAAAGCTAACCAGTACGCGTGCGGCCGCAGGAACCCCTAGTGATGGAGTTGGCCACTCCCTCTCTGCGC
GCTCGCTCGCTCACTGAGGCCGGGCGACCAAAGGTCGCCCGACGCCCGGGCGGCCTCAGTGAGCGAGCGA
GCGCGCAGCTGCCTGCAGGACATGTGAGCAAAAGGCCAGCAAAAGGCCAGGAACCGTAAAAAGGCCGCGT
TGCTGGCGTTTTTCCATAGGCTCCGCCCCCCTGACGAGCATCACAAAAATCGACGCTCAAGTCAGAGGTG
GCGAAACCCGACAGGACTATAAAGATACCAGGCGTTTCCCCCTGGAAGCTCCCTCGTGCGCTCTCCTGTT
CCGACCCTGCCGCTTACCGGATACCTGTCCGCCTTTCTCCCTTCGGGAAGCGTGGCGCTTTCTCATAGCT
CACGCTGTAGGTATCTCAGTTCGGTGTAGGTCGTTCGCTCCAAGCTGGGCTGTGTGCACGAACCCCCCGT
TCAGCCCGACCGCTGCGCCTTATCCGGTAACTATCGTCTTGAGTCCAACCCGGTAAGACACGACTTATCG
CCACTGGCAGCAGCCACTGGTAACAGGATTAGCAGAGCGAGGTATGTAGGCGGTGCTACAGAGTTCTTGA
AGTGGTGGCCTAACTACGGCTACACTAGAAGAACAGTATTTGGTATCTGCGCTCTGCTGAAGCCAGTTAC
CTTCGGAAAAAGAGTTGGTAGCTCTTGATCCGGCAAACAAACCACCGCTGGTAGCGGTGGTTTTTTTGTT
TGCAAGCAGCAGATTACGCGCAGAAAAAAAGGATCTCAAGAAGATCCTTTGATCTTTTCTACGGGGTCTG
ACGCTCAGTGGAACGAAAACTCACGTTAAGGGATTTTGGTCATGAGATTATCAAAAAGGATCTTCACCTA
GATCCTTTTAAATTAAAAATGAAGTTTTAAATCAATCTAAAGTATATATGAGTAAACTTGGTCTGACAGT
TACCAATGCTTAATCAGTGAGGCACCTATCTCAGCGATCTGTCTATTTCGTTCATCCATAGTTGCCTGAC
TCCCCGTCGTGTAGATAACTACGATACGGGAGGGCTTACCATCTGGCCCCAGTGCTGCAATGATACCGCG
AGACCCACGCTCACCGGCTCCAGATTTATCAGCAATAAACCAGCCAGCCGGAAGGGCCGAGCGCAGAAGT
GGTCCTGCAACTTTATCCGCCTCCATCCAGTCTATTAATTGTTGCCGGGAAGCTAGAGTAAGTAGTTCGC
CAGTTAATAGTTTGCGCAACGTTGTTGCCATTGCTACAGGCATCGTGGTGTCACGCTCGTCGTTTGGTAT
GGCTTCATTCAGCTCCGGTTCCCAACGATCAAGGCGAGTTACATGATCCCCCATGTTGTGCAAAAAAGCG
GTTAGCTCCTTCGGTCCTCCGATCGTTGTCAGAAGTAAGTTGGCCGCAGTGTTATCACTCATGGTTATGG
CAGCACTGCATAATTCTCTTACTGTCATGCCATCCGTAAGATGCTTTTCTGTGACTGGTGAGTACTCAAC
CAAGTCATTCTGAGAATAGTGTATGCGGCGACCGAGTTGCTCTTGCCCGGCGTCAATACGGGATAATACC
GCGCCACATAGCAGAACTTTAAAAGTGCTCATCATTGGAAAACGTTCTTCGGGGCGAAAACTCTCAAGGA
TCTTACCGCTGTTGAGATCCAGTTCGATGTAACCCACTCGTGCACCCAACTGATCTTCAGCATCTTTTAC
TTTCACCAGCGTTTCTGGGTGAGCAAAAACAGGAAGGCAAAATGCCGCAAAAAAGGGAATAAGGGCGACA
CGGAAATGTTGAATACTCATACTCTTCCTTTTTCAATATTATTGAAGCATTTATCAGGGTTATTGTCTCA
TGAGCGGATACATATTTGAATGTATTTAGAAAAATAAACAAATAGGGGTTCCGCGCACATTTCCCCGAAA
AGTGCCACCTGACGTCTAAGAAACCATTATTATCATGACATTAACCTATAAAAATAGGCGTATCACGAGG
CCCTTTCGTCTCGCGCGTTTCGGTGATGACGGTGAAAACCTCTGACACATGCAGCTCCCGGAGACGGTCA
CAGCTTGTCTGTAAGCGGATGCCGGGAGCAGACAAGCCCGTCAGGGCGCGTCAGCGGGTGTTGGCGGGTG
TCGGGGCTGGCTTAACTATGCGGCATCAGAGCAGATTGTACTGAGAGTGCACCATAAAATTGTAAACGTT
AATATTTTGTTAAAATTCGCGTTAAATTTTTGTTAAATCAGCTCATTTTTTAACCAATAGACCGAAATCG
GCAAAATCCCTTATAAATCAAAAGAATAGCCCGAGATAGAGT
[37 nt withheld, positions 2353-2389]
AAAGAACGTGGACTCCAACGTCAAAGG
[141 nt withheld, positions 2417-2557]
G
[46 nt withheld, positions 2559-2604]
A
[95 nt withheld, positions 2606-2700]
TATGCGGTGTGAAATACCGCACAGATGCGTAAGGAGAAAATACCGCATCAGGCGCCCCTGCAGGCAGCTG
CGCGCTCGCTCGCTCACTGAGGCCGCCCGGGCAAAGCCCGGGCGTCGGGCGACCTTTGGTCGCCCGGCCT
CAGTGAGCGAGCGAGCGCGCAGAGAGGGAGTGGCCAACTCCATCACTAGGGGTTCCTGCGGCCGCTCGGT
CCGCACGTGAGATCTCATGCCTGCTATTGTCTTCCCAATCCTCCCCCTTGCTGTCCTGCCCCACCCCACC
CCCCAGAATAGAATGACACCTACTCAGACAATGCGATGCAATTTCCTCATTTTATTAGGAAAGGACAGTG
GGAGTGGCACCTTCCAGGGTCAAGGAAGGCACGGGGGAGGGGCAAACAACAGATGGCTGGCAACTAGAAG
GCACAGTCGAAGATCTCTCGAGCCACGGAATTGTCAGTGCCCAACAGCCGAGCCCCTGTCCAGCAGCGGG
CAAGGCAGGCGGCGATGAGTTCCGCCGTGGCAAGAACTAACCAGGATTTATACAAGGAGGAGAAAATGAA
AGCCATACGGGAAGCAATAGCATGATACAAAGGCATTAAAGCAGCGTATCCACATAGCGTAAAAGGAGCA
ACATAGTTAAGAATACCAGTCAATCTTTCACAAATTTTGTAATCCAGAGGTTGATTATGATATCGAATTC
GCGGCCGCGGCGCGCCGTCGACTTACTTGTACAGCTCGTCCATGCCGAGAGTGATCCCGGCGGCGGTCAC
GAACTCCAGCAGGACCATGTGATCGCGCTTCTCGTTGGGGTCTTTGCTCAGCTTGGACTGGTAGCTCAGG
TAGTGGTTGTCGGGCAGCAGCACGGGGCCGTCGCCGATGGGGGTGTTCTGCTGGTAGTGGTCGGCGAGCT
GCACGCCGCCGTCCTCGATGTTGTGGCGGATCTTGAAGTTGGCCTTGATGCCGTTCTTCTGCTTGTCGGC
GGTGATATAGACGTTGTGGCTGTTGTAGTTGTACTCCAGCTTGTGCCCCAGGATGTTGCCGTCCTCCTTG
AAGTCGATGCCCTTCAGCTCGATGCGGTTCACCAGGGTGTCGCCCTCGAACTTCACCTCGGCGCGGGTCT
TGTAGTTGCCGTCGTCCTTGAAGAAGATGGTGCGCTCCTGGACGTAGCCTTCGGGCATGGCGGACTTGAA
GAAGTCGTGCTGCTTCATGTGGTCGGGGTAGCGGGCGAAGCACTGCACGCCGTAGCCCAGGGTGGTCACG
AGGGTGGGCCAGGGCACGGGCAGCTTGCCGGTGGTGCAGATCAGCTTCAGGGTCAGCTTGCCGTAGGTGG
CATCGCCCTCGCCCTCGCCGGACACGCTGAACTTGTGGCCGTTTACGTCGCCGTCCAGCTCGACCAGGAT
GGGCACCACCCCGGTGAACAGCTCCTCGCCCTTGCTCACCATGGTGGCGACCGGTAGCGCTAGCTTCGAA
AGATCTGGATCCCAGAAGCAAATGTAAGCAATAGATGGCTCTGCCCTGACTTTTATGCCCAGCCCGAGCT
CTTGCTTTAGTCTCAAGATCCCAATACTATGTTATTTTCCACTCCCCCTGCCACCGTACGGTCTTCACTG
TCCTGCAGGGTCTTGTCTGTAGCATATATTAAAGAATACTTTCAAAATGAACAAAACTGATTGTACATAT
TGTGTGTCATACATCAAGACAAGAATAGATTTGGCTCTGTGTCCTAGCTGCTGTGACAGATGTCCTGGCA
TCTGGTAGTGTGTCCTTTGTACAGAGCTGACAGTCATTAGCTGGTGACCACACAGAAAGCTAAGAATCCC
AGAAGGGTCTCTATAAATCAGTCCAGTACATCACAAAAGAAACACTGGTTGACTGACTTTAACTGTCAGA
T
